Addgene plasmid #20256: mycUb-25aa
Depositing lab: Nico Dantuma. Depositing organization: Karolinska Institute, Dr. Nico Dantuma Lab. Publication: Minimal length requirement for proteasomal degradation of ubiquitin-dependent substrates. Verhoef LG, Heinen C, Selivanova A, Halff EF, Salomons FA, Dantuma NP. FASEB J. 2009 Jan . 23(1):123-33. 10.1096/fj.08-115055 PubMed 18796559.
Backbone
  Vector backbone: pCMV-Myc
  Backbone size w/o insert (bp): 3300
  Vector type: Mammalian Expression
Growth in bacteria
  Bacterial resistance: Ampicillin, 100 μg/mL
  Growth temperature: 37°C
  Growth strain: DH5alpha
  Copy number: High Copy
Gene/Insert
  Gene/Insert name: Ubiquitin-25 amino acid extension (alt name: Ub-25aa)
  Species: H. sapiens (human)
  Insert size (bp): 4063
  Mutation: Ubiquitin fused to N-terminus of GFP. Glycine 76 mutated to Valine. Stop codon introduced after 25 amino acids in GFP
  Entrez Gene: RBX1 (a.k.a. BA554C12.1, RNF75, ROC1)
  Tag / fusion protein: myc (N terminal on backbone)
  Cloning method: Restriction Enzyme
  Sequencing primers: 5′ n/a
Terms and licenses: Academic/Nonprofit Terms; Industry Terms: Not Available to Industry
How to cite: mycUb-25aa was a gift from Nico Dantuma (Addgene plasmid # 20256 ; http://n2t.net/addgene:20256 ; RRID:Addgene_20256)
