[The description below was written by a language model from this plasmid's Addgene catalogue record.]
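Description:
mycUb-25aa is a mammalian expression plasmid built on the pCMV-Myc backbone, which supplies an N-terminal myc epitope tag in frame with the cloned insert. As the backbone name implies, expression is expected to be driven by a CMV promoter, although the record provides no feature table to confirm the regulatory elements. The plasmid is propagated in E. coli as a high-copy construct under ampicillin selection; no mammalian selection marker is recorded.

The insert encodes human ubiquitin fused to the N-terminus of GFP, with two engineered changes. Glycine 76 of ubiquitin is mutated to valine, a substitution that prevents deubiquitinating enzymes from cleaving ubiquitin off the fusion partner, so the uncleavable ubiquitin moiety acts as a ubiquitin-fusion-degradation signal that can itself be polyubiquitinated. A stop codon is introduced after 25 amino acids of GFP, so the translated product is myc-tagged ubiquitin carrying only a short 25-residue C-terminal extension rather than a fluorescent protein. Detection therefore relies on the myc tag.

According to the associated publication title, the construct belongs to a study of the minimal length required for proteasomal degradation of ubiquitin-dependent substrates, where it presumably serves as one member of a series of ubiquitin fusions with extensions of defined length.

Two catalogue fields look inconsistent with this description. The listed insert size of about 4.1 kb exceeds the stated 3.3 kb backbone and is far larger than a ubiquitin-GFP coding region, so it may reflect total plasmid size. The linked gene entry is RBX1 rather than a ubiquitin gene. Neither can be resolved from the record.
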