>Addgene plasmid #20256 | mycUb-25aa | addgene partial sequence | sequence record 26649 | 20256 with EBV-rev
CGGCCGCGGTACCTCGAGAGANCTCGGTCGACCGAATTCTCACACCCCGGTGAACAGCTCCTCGCCCTTG
CTCACCATGGTGGCGACCGGTGGATCCTGTCGACCAAGCTTCCCCACCACACCTCTGAGACGGAGTACCA
GGTGCAGGGTGGACTCTTTCTGGATGTTGTAGTCAGACAGGGTGCGCCCATCTTCCAGCTGTTTTCCAGC
AAAGATCAGCCTCTGCTGGTCAGGAGGGATGCCTTCCTTATCTTGGATCTTTGCCTTGACATTCTCAATG
GTGTCACTGGGCTCAACCTCGAGGGTGATGGTCTTACCAGTCAGAGTCTTCACGAAGATCTGCATGGTCC
GAATTCGGGCCTCCATGGCCATAAGCAGGTCCTCCTCTGAGATCAGCTTCTGCATTGATGCCATGGTGGG
CCCGCGGGTACAATTCCGCAGCTTTTAGAGCAGAAGTAACACTTCCGTACAGGCCTAGAAGTAAAGGCAA
CATCCACTGAGGAGCAGTTCTTTGATTTGCACCACCACCGGATCCGGGACCTGAAATAAAAGACAAAAAG
ACTAAACTTACCAGTTAACTTTCTGGTTTTTCAGTTCCTCTAGTACCGGATCCTCTAGAGTCCGGAGGCT
GGATCGGTCCCGGTGTCTTCTATGGAGGTCAAAACAGCGTGGATGGCGTCTCCNGGCGATCTGACGGTTC
ACTAAACGAGCTCTGCTTATATAGACCTCCNNNNNTACACGCCNACCGNCCATTNGCGTCAATGGGGNCG
GANTTGTTACNACNTTTNNANGTCCCNNNGANT
